Addgene plasmid #67099: pCellFree_G03 PPARG
Purpose: Standard for cell-free expression benchmarking.
Depositing lab: Kirill Alexandrov. Depositing organization: University of Queensland. Publication: Performance benchmarking of four cell-free protein expression systems. Gagoski D, Polinkovsky ME, Mureev S, Kunert A, Johnston W, Gambin Y, Alexandrov K. Biotechnol Bioeng. 2015 Aug 24. doi: 10.1002/bit.25814. PubMed 26301602.
Backbone
  Vector backbone: pCellFree_G03
  Vector type: Cell-free expression
Growth in bacteria
  Bacterial resistance: Ampicillin, 100 μg/mL
  Growth temperature: 37°C
  Growth strain: DH5alpha
  Copy number: High Copy
Gene/Insert
  Gene/Insert name: PPARG (alt name: Peroxisome proliferator-activated receptor gamma)
  Species: H. sapiens (human)
  Entrez Gene: PPARG (a.k.a. CIMT1, GLM1, NR1C3, PPARG1, PPARG2, PPARG5, PPARgamma)
  Promoter: T7
  Tag / fusion protein: His (N terminal on backbone); EGFP (N terminal on backbone)
  Cloning method: Gateway Cloning
  Sequencing primers: 5′ EGFP-C; 3′ T7 terminal
Terms and licenses: Academic/Nonprofit Terms; Industry Terms: Not Available to Industry
How to cite: pCellFree_G03 PPARG was a gift from Kirill Alexandrov (Addgene plasmid # 67099 ; http://n2t.net/addgene:67099 ; RRID:Addgene_67099)
