[The description below was written by a language model from this plasmid's Addgene catalogue record.]
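Description:
pCellFree_G03 PPARG is a cell-free expression plasmid built on the pCellFree_G03 backbone, designed to serve as a DNA template for in vitro transcription and translation rather than for expression in living cells. It is propagated in E. coli as a high-copy plasmid under ampicillin selection. The record does not name the origin of replication, and no feature table is available, so other backbone elements such as translation leader sequences or terminators are not documented here beyond what the sequencing primer names imply (an EGFP C-terminal primer and a T7 terminator primer flanking the insert).

The payload is the human PPARG coding sequence, encoding peroxisome proliferator-activated receptor gamma, a ligand-regulated nuclear receptor. It was introduced by Gateway recombination cloning and sits downstream of a T7 promoter, so transcription depends on T7 RNA polymerase supplied in the reaction. The backbone contributes two N-terminal fusion partners: a His tag, which allows metal-affinity capture or detection, and EGFP, which provides a direct fluorescent readout of the amount and integrity of the translated product. The record does not specify which PPARG isoform is encoded or the exact order and linkers of the tags.

According to the stated purpose, the construct serves as a standard for benchmarking cell-free expression. It belongs to work comparing the performance of four cell-free protein expression systems, where an EGFP-tagged human protein expressed from a common template allows yield and product quality to be compared across lysates.
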