>Addgene plasmid #67099 | pCellFree_G03 PPARG | addgene partial sequence | sequence record 120826 | EGFP-N 5'-CGTCGCCGTCCAGCTCGACCAG-3'
CTCTCGCCCTGCTTGTGCCGTGGTGATGGTGGTGATGGTGGTGACCAGAGGTGCCCATGGTTTTCACTTA
CGTGTTTAATGTCTTTACAGACTTTATACATTACTGTCATGGTTAAATAAAATAAAATAAAATAAAATAA
AATAAAATAAAATAAAATAAAATAAAATAAAATAAACTTAAGATGTCCCTATAGTGAGTCGTATTAGACG
TCAGGTGGCACTTTTCGGGGAAATGTGCGCGGAACCCCTATTTGTTTATTTTTCTAAATACATTCAAATA
TGTATCCGCTCATGAGACAATAACCCTGATAAATGCTTCAATAATATTGAAAAAGGAAGAGTATGAGTAT
TCAACATTTCCGTGTCGCCCTTATTCCCTTTTTTGCGGCATTTTGCCTTCCTGTTTTTGCTCACCCAGAA
ACGCTGGTGAAAGTAAAAGATGCTGAAGATCAGTTGGGTGCACGAGTGGGTTACATCGAACTGGATCTCA
ACAGCGGTAAGATCCTTGAGAGTTTTCGCCCCGAAGAACGTTTTCCAATGATGAGCACTTTTAAAGTTCT
GCTATGTGGCGCGGTATTATCCCGTATTGACGCCGGGCAAGAGCAACTCGGTCGCCGCATACACTATTCT
CAGAATGACTTGGTTGAGTACTCACCAGTCACAGAAAAGCATCTTACGGATGGCATGACAGTAAGAGAAT
TATGCAGTGCTGCCATAACCATGAGTGATAACACTGCGGCCAACTTACTTCTGACAACGATCGGAGGACC
GAAGGAGCTAACCGCTTTTTTGCACAACATGGGGGATCATGTAACTCGCCTTGATCGTTGGGAACCGGAG
CTGAATGAAGCCATACCAAACGACGAGCGTGACACCACGATGCCTGTAGCAATGGCAACAACGTTGCGCA
AACTATTAACTGGCGAACTACTTACTCTAGCTTCCCCGGCAACAATTAATAGACTGGATG
