>Addgene plasmid #67099 | pCellFree_G03 PPARG | addgene partial sequence | sequence record 120828 | T7term 5'-GCTAGTTATTGCTCAGCGG-3'
GGTACCACGCGTACCCAACACACGGACACATGCACGAACACGCATGCAGAGAGATCATACATCATCTATA
GAGAAGTACACGTAAAAGTAAGACTCGCTCGTCTGCCAGCTACAACCGAGAAGGCGACGTGAAAGGAACA
AGAAAGGAGGAGGAGGGCGGCCGCTTACACCACTTTGTACAAGAAAGTTGGGTAGTACAAGTCCTTGTAG
ATCTCCTGCAGGAGCGGGTGAAGACTCATGTCTGTCTCCGTCTTCTTGATCACCTGCAGTAGCTGCACGT
GTTCCGTGACAATCTGTCTGAGGTCTGTCATTTTCTGGAGCAGCTTGGCAAACAGCTGTGAGGACTCAGG
GTGGTTCAGCTTCAGCTGGAGCTCCAGGGCTTGTAGCAGGTTGTCTTGAATGTCTTCAATGGGCTTCACA
TTCAGCAAACCTGGGCGGTCTCCACTGAGAATAATGACAGCAATAAATATTGCCAAGTCGCTGTCATCTA
ATTCCAGTGCATTGAACTTCACAGCAAACTCAAACTTGGGCTCCATAAAGTCACCAAAAGGCTTTCGCAG
GCTCTTTAGAAACTCCCTTGTCATGAAGCCTTGGCCCTCGGATATGAGAACCCCATCTTTATTCATCAAG
GAGGCCAGCATTGTGTAAATGATCTCGTGGACTCCATATTTGAGGAGAGTTACTTGGTCGTTCAAGTCAA
GATTTACAAAACCAGGAATGCTTTTGGCATACTCTGTGATCTCCTGCACAGCCTCCACGGAGCGAAACTG
GCAGCCCTGAAAGATGCGGATGGCCACCTCTTTGCTCTGCTCCTGCAGGGGGGTGATGTGTTT
